>Addgene plasmid #166179 | pDONR221-HNRNPA1L2 | addgene full sequence | sequence record 329522 | Addgene NGS Result
CTTTCCTGCGTTATCCCCTGATTCTGTGGATAACCGTATTACCGCCTTTGAGTGAGCTGATACCGCTCGC
CGCAGCCGAACGACCGAGCGCAGCGAGTCAGTGAGCGAGGAAGCGGAAGAGCGCCCAATACGCAAACCGC
CTCTCCCCGCGCGTTGGCCGATTCATTAATGCAGCTGGCACGACAGGTTTCCCGACTGGAAAGCGGGCAG
TGAGCGCAACGCAATTAATACGCGTACCGCTAGCCAGGAAGAGTTTGTAGAAACGCAAAAAGGCCATCCG
TCAGGATGGCCTTCTGCTTAGTTTGATGCCTGGCAGTTTATGGCGGGCGTCCTGCCCGCCACCCTCCGGG
CCGTTGCTTCACAACGTTCAAATCCGCTCCCGGCGGATTTGTCCTACTCAGGAGAGCGTTCACCGACAAA
CAACAGATAAAACGAAAGGCCCAGTCTTCCGACTGAGCCTTTCGTTTTATTTGATGCCTGGCAGTTCCCT
ACTCTCGCGTTAACGCTAGCATGGATGTTTTCCCAGTCACGACGTTGTAAAACGACGGCCAGTCTTAAGC
TCGGGCCCCAAATAATGATTTTATTTTGACTGATAGTGACCTGTTCGTTGCAACAAATTGATGAGCAATG
CTTTTTTATAATGCCAACTTTGTACAAAAAAGCAGGCTTCGAAGGAGATAACAAAATGGCGGATAAACTC
TGTAAGCTGTTCGTCGGAGGGCTGAATGTGGAAACCACGGATGAAGGCCTCCGTGCGTATTTCGAGCAGT
ACGGGGTGCTCACCGACTGTGTTGTGGTAATGAACCAGCAACTCGGACGGTCCCGCTGTTTCGGCTTCAT
CACCTACTCGACACCAGAGGAGACCGACGCAGCAATGGCTGCTAAGCCACATGTCGTCGACGGCAACAAC
GTGGAACTGAAGAGGGCCATAGCTCGAGAAGACGCCAACAACCCGGACATTCTCGCTAACGTCAAGAAAA
TCTTCGTCGGCGGCGTGAAAGACCACATCGAGGCTGAAAATCTGACCGAGTACTTTTCGCAGTTCGGCGC
CGTGGAGAAGTCTGAAATCATCTCCGACAAGCAGACCGGCAGGAGGCGAGGCTTCGGCTTTGTCTTCTTT
GAGGATACCGACTCCGCCACCAAAGCCGTGCTCAACAAATACCACACGATTAACGGGAACAAGGTGGAGG
TGAAGAAAGCCCTCACGAAGCAAGAAATGACCGGCGGTGGCGGTCGAGGAGGAAGAGGACGAGGAAGAGG
AATGCAGAACTTCGGTGGCGGGAGAGGAGGAGGAGGCGATGGCAGCTACGGAGGAGGTTACGGTGGCGGC
TATGGCGGGAGTTACGGAGGTGGCTACGGCTATGGCGGAGGCTACTACGGTGGTAGCGGCGGCTACGGGG
GCTATGGAGGATACAACGGGTATGACAACAGCGAGATGGGAGGCGGATACAGCAACGGTGACTTTGGTGA
GGGCTATGGACAGCAACAGTCCAGCTATGGCGCAATGAAGGGCGGCAATTATTCCTACAGGAGCGGGGCT
CCCTACAGAGGCGCAGGAGGAGGCGTGGGCCCCGCCCGGGGTGGTGGGTTTAGCGGTGGCTATGACCCAG
CTTTCTTGTACAAAGTTGGCATTATAAGAAAGCATTGCTTATCAATTTGTTGCAACGAACAGGTCACTAT
CAGTCAAAATAAAATCATTATTTGCCATCCAGCTGATATCCCCTATAGTGAGTCGTATTACATGGTCATA
GCTGTTTCCTGGCAGCTCTGGCCCGTGTCTCAAAATCTCTGATGTTACATTGCACAAGATAAAAATATAT
CATCATGAACAATAAAACTGTCTGCTTACATAAACAGTAATACAAGGGGTGTTATGAGCCATATTCAACG
GGAAACGTCGAGGCCGCGATTAAATTCCAACATGGATGCTGATTTATATGGGTATAAATGGGCTCGCGAT
AATGTCGGGCAATCAGGTGCGACAATCTATCGCTTGTATGGGAAGCCCGATGCGCCAGAGTTGTTTCTGA
AACATGGCAAAGGTAGCGTTGCCAATGATGTTACAGATGAGATGGTCAGACTAAACTGGCTGACGGAATT
TATGCCTCTTCCGACCATCAAGCATTTTATCCGTACTCCTGATGATGCATGGTTACTCACCACTGCGATC
CCCGGAAAAACAGCATTCCAGGTATTAGAAGAATATCCTGATTCAGGTGAAAATATTGTTGATGCGCTGG
CAGTGTTCCTGCGCCGGTTGCATTCGATTCCTGTTTGTAATTGTCCTTTTAACAGCGATCGCGTATTTCG
TCTCGCTCAGGCGCAATCACGAATGAATAACGGTTTGGTTGATGCGAGTGATTTTGATGACGAGCGTAAT
GGCTGGCCTGTTGAACAAGTCTGGAAAGAAATGCATAAACTTTTGCCATTCTCACCGGATTCAGTCGTCA
CTCATGGTGATTTCTCACTTGATAACCTTATTTTTGACGAGGGGAAATTAATAGGTTGTATTGATGTTGG
ACGAGTCGGAATCGCAGACCGATACCAGGATCTTGCCATCCTATGGAACTGCCTCGGTGAGTTTTCTCCT
TCATTACAGAAACGGCTTTTTCAAAAATATGGTATTGATAATCCTGATATGAATAAATTGCAGTTTCATT
TGATGCTCGATGAGTTTTTCTAATCAGAATTGGTTAATTGGTTGTAACACTGGCAGAGCATTACGCTGAC
TTGACGGGACGGCGCAAGCTCATGACCAAAATCCCTTAACGTGAGTTACGCGTCGTTCCACTGAGCGTCA
GACCCCGTAGAAAAGATCAAAGGATCTTCTTGAGATCCTTTTTTTCTGCGCGTAATCTGCTGCTTGCAAA
CAAAAAAACCACCGCTACCAGCGGTGGTTTGTTTGCCGGATCAAGAGCTACCAACTCTTTTTCCGAAGGT
AACTGGCTTCAGCAGAGCGCAGATACCAAATACTGTTCTTCTAGTGTAGCCGTAGTTAGGCCACCACTTC
AAGAACTCTGTAGCACCGCCTACATACCTCGCTCTGCTAATCCTGTTACCAGTGGCTGCTGCCAGTGGCG
ATAAGTCGTGTCTTACCGGGTTGGACTCAAGACGATAGTTACCGGATAAGGCGCAGCGGTCGGGCTGAAC
GGGGGGTTCGTGCACACAGCCCAGCTTGGAGCGAACGACCTACACCGAACTGAGATACCTACAGCGTGAG
CTATGAGAAAGCGCCACGCTTCCCGAAGGGAGAAAGGCGGACAGGTATCCGGTAAGCGGCAGGGTCGGAA
CAGGAGAGCGCACGAGGGAGCTTCCAGGGGGAAACGCCTGGTATCTTTATAGTCCTGTCGGGTTTCGCCA
CCTCTGACTTGAGCGTCGATTTTTGTGATGCTCGTCAGGGGGGCGGAGCCTATGGAAAAACGCCAGCAAC
GCGGCCTTTTTACGGTTCCTGGCCTTTTGCTGGCCTTTTGCTCACATGTT
Features (pLannotate 1.2.2; 10 found; start..end, strand, type, name):
    121..213     +  CDS            lacI (fragment): lac repressor; lacI; The lac repressor binds to the lac operator to inhibit transcription in E. coli. This inhibition can be relieved by adding lactose or isopropyl-β-D-thiogalactopyranoside (IPTG).
    268..295     -  terminator     rrnB T2 terminator: transcription terminator T2 from the E. coli rrnB gene
    427..470     +  terminator     rrnB T1 terminator: Escherichia coli rrnB; transcription terminator T1 from the E. coli rrnB gene
    517..553     -  CDS            lacZα (fragment): LacZα fragment of β-galactosidase; lacZ fragment
    569..668     +  protein_bind   attL1: mutant version of attL; recombination site for the Gateway® LR reaction LR Clonase™
    695..1552    +  CDS            Hnrnpa0 (fragment): ROA0_MOUSE - Also known as Hnrpa0. Experimental evidence at protein level: Swiss-Prot protein existence level 1. mRNA-binding component of ribonucleosomes. Specifically binds AU-rich element (ARE)-containing mRNAs. Involved in post- transcriptional regulation of cytokines mRNAs. From Mus musculus (Mouse).
   1605..1704    -  protein_bind   attL2: mutant version of attL; recombination site for the Gateway® LR reaction LR Clonase™
   1722..1740    -  promoter       T7 promoter: promoter for bacteriophage T7 RNA polymerase
   1874..2683    +  CDS            KanR: aminoglycoside phosphotransferase; aph(3')-Ia; confers resistance to kanamycin in bacteria or G418 (Geneticin®) in eukaryotes
   2830..3418    +  rep_origin     ori: high-copy-number ColE1/pMB1/pBR322/pUC origin of replication
