[The description below was written by a language model from this plasmid's Addgene catalogue record and pLannotate feature annotations shown in this document.]
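Description:
pDONR221-HNRNPA1L2 is a Gateway entry clone built on the pDONR221 backbone, carrying the coding sequence of HNRNPA1L2 from the African turquoise killifish, Nothobranchius furzeri. It is a small (about 3.5 kb) bacterial plasmid propagated in E. coli at high copy from a ColE1/pUC-type origin and selected with kanamycin through an aminoglycoside phosphotransferase (KanR) gene. As an entry vector it has no promoter positioned to express the insert in any host. The only promoter annotated is a T7 promoter just outside attL2, a standard backbone element. The rrnB T1 and T2 terminators upstream of the cloning region insulate the insert from read-through transcription originating in the backbone. Short lacI and lacZα fragments are also called by the annotation tool and appear to be backbone remnants rather than functional genes.

The 918 bp insert sits between attL1 and attL2, the sites produced by Gateway cloning into the donor vector, so it can be moved directionally into any attR-containing destination vector by an LR Clonase reaction. The automated annotation labels most of this open reading frame as a fragment of mouse Hnrnpa0. This reflects homology among hnRNP A-family RNA-binding proteins, not the true identity of the insert, which the catalogue record gives as killifish HNRNPA1L2. The depositor notes that this is a stopless entry clone, meaning the native stop codon is absent, so the ORF can be read through attL2-derived sequence into a C-terminal tag or reporter supplied by the destination vector. The associated work concerns tissue-specific protein aggregation and quality control in an aging vertebrate, which suggests the clone serves as a source for tagged expression constructs of this protein, although the record does not name specific destination vectors.
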