Addgene plasmid #166179: pDONR221-HNRNPA1L2
Purpose: Gateway entry vector for N. furzeri HNRNPA1L2
Depositing lab: Daniel Jarosz. Depositing organization: Stanford University. Publication: Tissue-specific landscape of protein aggregation and quality control in an aging vertebrate. Chen YR, Harel I, Singh PP, Ziv I, Moses E, Goshtchevsky U, Machado BE, Brunet A, Jarosz DF. Dev Cell. 2024 Jul 22;59(14):1892-1911.e13. doi: 10.1016/j.devcel.2024.04.014. Epub 2024 May 28. PubMed 38810654.
Backbone
  Vector backbone: pDONR221
  Vector type: Gateway Entry Vector
Growth in bacteria
  Bacterial resistance: Kanamycin, 50 μg/mL
  Growth temperature: 37°C
  Growth strain: DH5alpha
  Copy number: High Copy
Gene/Insert
  Gene/Insert name: HNRNPA1L2
  Species: N. furzeri
  Insert size (bp): 918
  Cloning method: Gateway Cloning
Terms and licenses: Academic/Nonprofit Terms; Industry Terms: Not Available to Industry
Depositor comments: Stopless entry clone. Please visit https://doi.org/10.1101/2022.02.26.482120 for bioRxiv preprint. Also see Harel and Chen et al. 2024 (https://doi.org/10.1016/j.celrep.2023.112787)
How to cite: pDONR221-HNRNPA1L2 was a gift from Daniel Jarosz (Addgene plasmid # 166179 ; http://n2t.net/addgene:166179 ; RRID:Addgene_166179)
