>Addgene plasmid #166179 | pDONR221-HNRNPA1L2 | depositor partial sequence | sequence record 322728 | insert sequence
ATGGCGGATAAACTCTGTAAGCTGTTCGTCGGAGGGCTGAATGTGGAAACCACGGATGAAGGCCTCCGTG
CGTATTTCGAGCAGTACGGGGTGCTCACCGACTGTGTTGTGGTAATGAACCAGCAACTCGGACGGTCCCG
CTGTTTCGGCTTCATCACCTACTCGACACCAGAGGAGACCGACGCAGCAATGGCTGCTAAGCCACATGTC
GTCGACGGCAACAACGTGGAACTGAAGAGGGCCATAGCTCGAGAAGACGCCAACAACCCGGACATTCTCG
CTAACGTCAAGAAAATCTTCGTCGGCGGCGTGAAAGACCACATCGAGGCTGAAAATCTGACCGAGTACTT
TTCGCAGTTCGGCGCCGTGGAGAAGTCTGAAATCATCTCCGACAAGCAGACCGGCAGGAGGCGAGGCTTC
GGCTTTGTCTTCTTTGAGGATACCGACTCCGCCACCAAAGCCGTGCTCAACAAATACCACACGATTAACG
GGAACAAGGTGGAGGTGAAGAAAGCCCTCACGAAGCAAGAAATGACCGGCGGTGGCGGTCGAGGAGGAAG
AGGACGAGGAAGAGGAATGCAGAACTTCGGTGGCGGGAGAGGAGGAGGAGGCGATGGCAGCTACGGAGGA
GGTTACGGTGGCGGCTATGGCGGGAGTTACGGAGGTGGCTACGGCTATGGCGGAGGCTACTACGGTGGTA
GCGGCGGCTACGGGGGCTATGGAGGATACAACGGGTATGACAACAGCGAGATGGGAGGCGGATACAGCAA
CGGTGACTTTGGTGAGGGCTATGGACAGCAACAGTCCAGCTATGGCGCAATGAAGGGCGGCAATTATTCC
TACAGGAGCGGGGCTCCCTACAGAGGCGCAGGAGGAGGCGTGGGCCCCGCCCGGGGTGGTGGGTTTAGCG
GTGGCTAT
